Addgene plasmid #188785: pBMN mEGFP-NDP52
Purpose: For mammalian expression of NDP52 tagged with mEGFP
Depositing lab: Michael Lazarou. Depositing organization: Monash University. Publication: Unconventional initiation of PINK1/Parkin mitophagy by Optineurin. Nguyen TN, Sawa-Makarska J, Khuu G, Lam WK, Adriaenssens E, Fracchiolla D, Shoebridge S, Bernklau D, Padman BS, Skulsuppaisarn M, Lindblom RSJ, Martens S, Lazarou M. Mol Cell. 2023 May 18;83(10):1693-1709.e9. doi: 10.1016/j.molcel.2023.04.021. PubMed 37207627.
Backbone
  Vector backbone: pBMN
  Backbone size w/o insert (bp): 5749
  Total vector size (bp): 7087
  Vector type: Mammalian Expression, Retroviral
Growth in bacteria
  Bacterial resistance: Ampicillin, 100 μg/mL
  Growth temperature: 37°C
  Growth strain: NEB Stable
  Copy number: High Copy
Gene/Insert
  Gene/Insert name: NDP52 (alt name: CALCOCO2)
  Species: H. sapiens (human)
  Insert size (bp): 1338
  Entrez Gene: CALCOCO2 (a.k.a. NDP52)
  Tag / fusion protein: mEGFP (N terminal on insert)
  Cloning method: Gibson Cloning
  Sequencing primers: 5′ AGAAGCGCGATCACATGG
Terms and licenses: Academic/Nonprofit Terms; Industry Terms: Not Available to Industry
How to cite: pBMN mEGFP-NDP52 was a gift from Michael Lazarou (Addgene plasmid # 188785 ; http://n2t.net/addgene:188785 ; RRID:Addgene_188785)
