[The description below was written by a language model from this plasmid's Addgene catalogue record and pLannotate feature annotations shown in this document.]
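Description:
pBMN mEGFP-NDP52 is a Moloney murine leukemia virus (MMLV)-based retroviral vector for expressing human NDP52 (CALCOCO2) in mammalian cells as a fusion with monomeric EGFP at its N terminus. It is propagated in E. coli through a high-copy ColE1/pUC-type origin and selected with ampicillin via the β-lactamase gene and its promoter.

The viral cassette begins with a 5′ MMLV LTR, followed by the Ψ packaging signal, a truncated gag segment lacking its start codon, and a pol-derived region carrying the splice acceptor. These elements allow the transcript to be packaged into retroviral particles when the viral proteins are supplied in trans by packaging cells. No separate internal promoter is annotated, so expression of the payload presumably runs from the 5′ LTR. The mEGFP coding sequence sits immediately downstream, joined through a short multiple-cloning-site remnant to the CALCOCO2 open reading frame, and the cassette is closed by 3′ LTR sequence, part of which the annotation tool matched to a ΔU3 LTR fragment. No mammalian selection marker is annotated, so transduced cells would be identified by green fluorescence.

The sequenced record is 7,859 nt, larger than the catalogued total of 7,087 bp. It contains an annotated bacterial IS1 transposable element of about 770 bp in the backbone upstream of the 5′ LTR, which roughly accounts for the difference and is probably an insertion acquired during bacterial propagation rather than a designed part. A small lacI fragment is also present as a backbone remnant. NDP52 is a selective autophagy receptor, and the associated publication concerns PINK1/Parkin mitophagy, consistent with using the construct for stable expression and imaging of the tagged receptor.
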