Features (pLannotate 1.2.2; 14 found; start..end, strand, type, name):
    188..955     -  mobile_element IS1: prokaryotic transposable element IS1
   1237..1828    +  LTR            LTR: long terminal repeat from Moloney murine leukemia virus
   1891..2248    +  misc_feature   MMLV Ψ: packaging signal of Moloney murine leukemia virus (MMLV)
   2313..2729    +  CDS            gag (truncated): truncated Moloney murine leukemia virus (MMLV) gag gene lacking the start codon
   2739..3113    +  misc_feature   pol region: Moloney murine leukemia virus (MMLV) pol region containing the splice acceptor site
   3122..3838    +  CDS            mEGFP: mEGFP is a basic (constitutively fluorescent) green fluorescent protein published in 2002, derived from Aequorea victoria. It has moderate acid sensitivity.
   3839..3884    +  misc_feature   MCS (fragment): multiple cloning site
   3884..5218    +  CDS            CALCOCO2: CACO2_HUMAN - Also known as NDP52 From Homo sapiens (Human).
   5293..5414    +  LTR            3' LTR (ΔU3) (fragment): self-inactivating 3' long terminal repeat (LTR) from Moloney murine leukemia virus
   5415..5884    +  LTR            LTR: long terminal repeat from Moloney murine leukemia virus
   5950..6002    -  CDS            lacI (fragment): lac repressor; lacI; The lac repressor binds to the lac operator to inhibit transcription in E. coli. This inhibition can be relieved by adding lactose or isopropyl-β-D-thiogalactopyranoside (IPTG).
   6185..6773    -  rep_origin     ori: high-copy-number ColE1/pMB1/pBR322/pUC origin of replication
   6937..7797    -  CDS            AmpR: β-lactamase; bla; confers resistance to ampicillin, carbenicillin, and related antibiotics
   7798..43      -  promoter       AmpR promoter (across the origin): bla
>Addgene plasmid #188785 | pBMN mEGFP-NDP52 | addgene full sequence | sequence record 372301 | Addgene NGS Result
TATTTGAATGTATTTAGAAAAATAAACAAATAGGGGTTCCGCGCACATTTCCCCGAAAAGTGCCACCAGC
TTTGCTCTTAGGAGTTTCCTAATACATCCCAAACTCAAATATATAAAGCATTTGACTTGTTCTATGCCCT
AGGGGGCGGGGGGAAGCTAAGCCAGCTTTTTTTAACATTTAAAATGTGGTAATGACTCCAACTTATTGAT
AGTGTTTTATGTTCAGATAATGCCCGATGACTTTGTCATGCAGCTCCACCGATTTTGAGAACGACAGCGA
CTTCCGTCCCAGCCGTGCCAGGTGCTGCCTCAGATTCAGGTTATGCCGCTCAATTCGCTGCGTATATCGC
TTGCTGATTACGTGCAGCTTTCCCTTCAGGCGGGATTCATACAGCGGCCAGCCATCCGTCATCCATATCA
CCACGTCAAAGGGTGACAGCAGGCTCATAAGACGCCCCAGCGTCGCCATAGTGCGTTCACCGAATACGTG
CGCAACAACCGTCTTCCGGAGACTGTCATACGCGTAAAACAGCCAGCGCTGGCGCGATTTAGCCCCGACA
TAGCCCCACTGTTCGTCCATTTCCGCGCAGACGATGACGTCACTGCCCGGCTGTATGCGCGAGGTTACCG
ACTGCGGCCTGAGTTTTTTAAGTGACGTAAAATCGTGTTGAGGCCAACGCCCATAATGCGGGCTGTTGCC
CGGCATCCAACGCCATTCATGGCCATATCAATGATTTTCTGGTGCGTACCGGGTTGAGAAGCGGTGTAAG
TGAACTGCAGTTGCCATGTTTTACGGCAGTGAGAGCAGAGATAGCGCTGATGTCCGGCGGTGCTTTTGCC
GTTACGCACCACCCCGTCAGTAGCTGAACAGGAGGGACAGCTGATAGAAACAGAAGCCACTGGAGCACCT
CAAAAACACCATCATACACTAAATCAGTAAGTTGGCAGCATCACCTTAAAATGTTAATTCCATTTTAAAT
GCACAGATGTTTTTATTTCATAAGGGTTTCAATGTGCATGAATGCTGCAATATTCCTGTTACCAAAGCTA
GTATAAATAAAAATAGATAAACGTGGAAATTACTTAGAGTTTCTGTCATTAACGTTTCCTTCCTCAGTTG
ACAACATAAATGCGCTGCTGAGAAGCCAGTTTGCATCTGTCAGGATCAATTTCCCATTATGCCAGTCATA
TTAATTACTAGTCAATTAGTTGATTTTTATTTTTGACATATACATGTGAAAGACCCCACCTGTAGGTTTG
GCAAGCTAGCTTAAGTAACGCCATTTTGCAAGGCATGGAAAAATACATAACTGAGAATAGAAAAGTTCAG
ATCAAGGTCAGGAACAGATGGAACAGCTGAATATGGGCCAAACAGGATATCTGTGGTAAGCAGTTCCTGC
CCCGGCTCAGGGCCAAGAACAGATGGAACAGCTGAATATGGGCCAAACAGGATATCTGTGGTAAGCAGTT
CCTGCCCCGGCTCAGGGCCAAGAACAGATGGTCCCCAGATGCGGTCCAGCCCTCAGCAGTTTCTAGAGAA
CCATCAGATGTTTCCAGGGTGCCCCAAGGACCTGAAATGACCCTGTGCCTTATTTGAACTAACCAATCAG
TTCGCTTCTCGCTTCTGTTCGCGCGCTTCTGCTCCCCGAGCTCAATAAAAGAGCCCACAACCCCTCACTC
GGCGCGCCAGTCCTCCGATTGACTGAGTCGCCCGGGTACCCGTGTATCCAATAAACCCTCTTGCAGTTGC
ATCCGACTTGTGGTCTCGCTGTTCCTTGGGAGGGTCTCCTCTGAGTGATTGACTACCCGTCAGCGGGGGT
CTTTCATTTGGGGGCTCGTCCGGGATCGGGAGACCCCTGCCCAGGGACCACCGACCCACCACCGGGAGGT
AAGCTGGCCAGCAACTTATCTGTGTCTGTCCGATTGTCTAGTGTCTATGACTGATTTTATGCGCCTGCGT
CGGTACTAGTTAGCTAACTAGCTCTGTATCTGGCGGACCCGTGGTGGAACTGACGAGTTCGGAACACCCG
GCCGCAACCCTGGGAGACGTCCCAGGGACTTCGGGGGCCGTTTTTGTGGCCCGACCTGAGTCCAAAAATC
CCGATCGTTTTGGACTCTTTGGTGCACCCCCCTTAGAGGAGGGATATGTGGTTCTGGTAGGAGACGAGAA
CCTAAAACAGTTCCCGCCTCCGTCTGAATTTTTGCTTTCGGTTTGGGACCGAAGCCGCGCCGCGCGTCTT
GTCTGCTGCAGCATCGTTCTGTGTTGTCTCTGTCTGACTGTGTTTCTGTATTTGTCTGAAAATATGGGCC
CGGGCCAGACTGTTACCACTCCCTTAAGTTTGACCTTAGGTCACTGGAAAGATGTCGAGCGGATCGCTCA
CAACCAGTCGGTAGATGTCAAGAAGAGACGTTGGGTTACCTTCTGCTCTGCAGAATGGCCAACCTTTAAC
GTCGGATGGCCGCGAGACGGCACCTTTAACCGAGACCTCATCACCCAGGTTAAGATCAAGGTCTTTTCAC
CTGGCCCGCATGGACACCCAGACCAGGTCCCCTACATCGTGACCTGGGAAGCCTTGGCTTTTGACCCCCC
TCCCTGGGTCAAGCCCTTTGTACACCCTAAGCCTCCGCCTCCTCTTCCTCCATCCGCCCCGTCTCTCCCC
CTTGAACCTCCTCGTTCGACCCCGCCTCGATCCTCCCTTTATCCAGCCCTCACTCCTTCTCTAGGCGCCC
CCATATGGCCATATGAGATCTTATATGGGGCACCCCCGCCCCTTGTAAACTTCCCTGACCCTGACATGAC
AAGAGTTACTAACAGCCCCTCTCTCCAAGCTCACTTACAGGCTCTCTACTTAGTCCAGCACGAAGTCTGG
AGACCTCTGGCGGCAGCCTACCAAGAACAACTGGACCGACCGGTGGTACCTCACCCTTACCGAGTCGGCG
ACACAGTGTGGGTCCGCCGACACCAGACTAAGAACCTAGAACCTCGCTGGAAAGGACCTTACACAGTCCT
GCTGACCACCCCCACCGCCCTCAAAGTAGACGGCATCGCAGCTTGGATACACGCCGCCCACGTGAAGGCT
GCCGACCCCGGGGGTGGACCATCCTCTAGACTGCCGCCACCATGGTGAGCAAGGGCGAGGAGCTGTTCAC
CGGGGTGGTGCCCATCCTGGTCGAGCTGGACGGCGACGTAAACGGCCACAAGTTCAGCGTGTCCGGCGAG
GGCGAGGGCGATGCCACCTACGGCAAGCTGACCCTGAAGTTCATCTGCACCACCGGCAAGCTGCCCGTGC
CCTGGCCCACCCTCGTGACCACCCTGACCTACGGCGTGCAGTGCTTCAGCCGCTACCCCGACCACATGAA
GCAGCACGACTTCTTCAAGTCCGCCATGCCCGAAGGCTACGTCCAGGAGCGCACCATCTTCTTCAAGGAC
GACGGCAACTACAAGACCCGCGCCGAGGTGAAGTTCGAGGGCGACACCCTGGTGAACCGCATCGAGCTGA
AGGGCATCGACTTCAAGGAGGACGGCAACATCCTGGGGCACAAGCTGGAGTACAACTACAACAGCCACAA
CGTCTATATCATGGCCGACAAGCAGAAGAACGGCATCAAGGTGAACTTCAAGATCCGCCACAACATCGAG
GACGGCAGCGTGCAGCTCGCCGACCACTACCAGCAGAACACCCCCATCGGCGACGGCCCCGTGCTGCTGC
CCGACAACCACTACCTGAGCACCCAGTCCAAGCTGAGCAAAGACCCCAACGAGAAGCGCGATCACATGGT
CCTGCTGGAGTTCGTGACCGCCGCCGGGATCACTCTCGGCATGGACGAGCTGTACAAGTCCGGACTCAGA
TCTCGAGCTCAAGCTTCGAATTCTGCAGTCGACGAGGAGACCATCAAAGATCCCCCCACATCAGCTGTCT
TGCTGGATCACTGTCATTTCTCTCAGGTCATCTTTAACAGTGTGGAGAAGTTCTACATCCCTGGAGGGGA
CGTCACATGTCATTATACCTTCACCCAGCATTTCATCCCTCGTCGAAAGGATTGGATTGGCATCTTTAGA
GTGGGGTGGAAGACAACCCGTGAGTATTACACCTTCATGTGGGTTACTTTGCCCATTGACCTAAACAACA
AATCAGCTAAACAGCAGGAAGTCCAATTCAAAGCTTACTACCTGCCCAAGGATGATGAGTATTACCAGTT
CTGCTATGTGGATGAGGATGGTGTGGTCCGGGGAGCAAGTATTCCTTTCCAATTCCGTCCAGAAAATGAG
GAAGACATCCTGGTTGTTACCACTCAGGGAGAGGTGGAAGAGATTGAGCAGCACAACAAGGAGCTTTGCA
AAGAAAACCAGGAGCTGAAGGACAGCTGTATCAGCCTCCAGAAGCAGAACTCAGACATGCAGGCTGAGCT
CCAAAAGAAGCAGGAGGAGCTAGAAACCCTACAGAGCATCAATAAGAAGTTGGAACTGAAAGTGAAAGAA
CAGAAGGACTATTGGGAGACAGAGCTGCTTCAACTGAAAGAACAAAACCAGAAGATGTCCTCAGAAAATG
AGAAGATGGGAATCAGAGTGGATCAGCTTCAGGCCCAGCTGTCAACTCAAGAGAAAGAAATGGAGAAGCT
TGTTCAGGGAGATCAAGATAAGACAGAGCAGTTAGAGCAGCTGAAAAAGGAAAATGACCACCTCTTTCTC
AGTTTAGCTGAACAGAGGAAGGACCAGAAGAAGCTCGAGCAGACAGTGGAGCAAATGAAGCAGAATGAAA
CTACTGCAATGAAGAAACAACAGGAATTAATGGATGAAAACTTTGACCTGTCAAAAAGACTGAGTGAGAA
CGAAATTATATGTAATGCTCTGCAGAGACAGAAAGAGAGATTGGAAGGAGAAAATGATCTTTTGAAGAGG
GAGAACAGCAGATTGCTCAGTTACATGGGTCTGGATTTTAATTCTTTGCCGTATCAAGTACCTACTTCAG
ATGAAGGAGGCGCAAGACAAAATCCAGGACTTGCCTATGGAAACCCATATTCTGGTATCCAAGAAAGTTC
TTCCCCCAGCCCGCTCTCCATCAAGAAATGCCCTATCTGCAAAGCAGATGATATTTGTGATCACACCTTG
GAGCAACAGCAGATGCAGCCCCTTTGTTTCAATTGTCCAATTTGTGACAAGATCTTCCCAGCTACAGAGA
AGCAGATCTTTGAAGACCACGTGTTCTGCCACTCTCTCTGAGGATCCACCGGATCTAGATAACTGATCAC
GATAAAATAAAAGATTTTATTTAGTCTCCAGAAAAAGGGGGGAATGAAAGACCCCACCTGTAGGTTTGGC
AAGCTAGCTTAAGTAACGCCATTTTGCAAGGCATGGAAAAATACATAACTGAGAATAGAGAAGTTCAGAT
CAAGGTCAGGAACAGATGGAACAGCTGAATATGGGCCAAACAGGATATCTGTGGTAAGCAGTTCCTGCCC
CGGCTCAGGGCCAAGAACAGATGGAACAGCTGAATATGGGCCAAACAGGATATCTGTGGTAAGCAGTTCC
TGCCCCGGCTCAGGGCCAAGAACAGATGGTCCCCAGATGCGGTCCAGCCCTCAGCAGTTTCTAGAGAACC
ATCAGATGTTTCCAGGGTGCCCCAAGGACCTGAAATGACCCTGTGCCTTATTTGAACTAACCAATCAGTT
CGCTTCTCGCTTCTGTTCGCGCGCTTCTGCTCCCCGAGCTCAATAAAAGAGCCCACAACCCCTCACTCGG
GGCGCCAGTCCTCCGATTGACTGAGTCGCCCGGGTACCCGTGTATCCAATAAACCCTCTTGCAGTTGCAT
CCGACTTGTGGTCTCGCTGTTCCTTGGGAGGGTCTCCTCTGAGTGATTGACTACCCGTCAGCGGGGGTCT
TTCACATGCAGCATGTATCAAAATTAATTTGGTTTTTTTTCTTAAGTATTTACATTAAATGGCCATAGTT
GCATTAATGAATCGGCCAACGCGCGGGGAGAGGCGGTTTGCGTATTGGGCGCTCTTCCGCTTCCTCGCTC
ACTGACTCGCTGCGCTCGGTCGTTCGGCTGCGGCGAGCGGTATCAGCTCACTCAAAGGCGGTAATACGGT
TATCCACAGAATCAGGGGATAACGCAGGAAAGAACATGTGAGCAAAAGGCCAGCAAAAGGCCAGGAACCG
TAAAAAGGCCGCGTTGCTGGCGTTTTTCCATAGGCTCCGCCCCCCTGACGAGCATCACAAAAATCGACGC
TCAAGTCAGAGGTGGCGAAACCCGACAGGACTATAAAGATACCAGGCGTTTCCCCCTGGAAGCTCCCTCG
TGCGCTCTCCTGTTCCGACCCTGCCGCTTACCGGATACCTGTCCGCCTTTCTCCCTTCGGGAAGCGTGGC
GCTTTCTCATAGCTCACGCTGTAGGTATCTCAGTTCGGTGTAGGTCGTTCGCTCCAAGCTGGGCTGTGTG
CACGAACCCCCCGTTCAGCCCGACCGCTGCGCCTTATCCGGTAACTATCGTCTTGAGTCCAACCCGGTAA
GACACGACTTATCGCCACTGGCAGCAGCCACTGGTAACAGGATTAGCAGAGCGAGGTATGTAGGCGGTGC
TACAGAGTTCTTGAAGTGGTGGCCTAACTACGGCTACACTAGAAGAACAGTATTTGGTATCTGCGCTCTG
CTGAAGCCAGTTACCTTCGGAAAAAGAGTTGGTAGCTCTTGATCCGGCAAACAAACCACCGCTGGTAGCG
GTGGTTTTTTTGTTTGCAAGCAGCAGATTACGCGCAGAAAAAAAGGATCTCAAGAAGATCCTTTGATCTT
TTCTACGGGGTCTGACGCTCAGTGGAACGAAAACTCACGTTAAGGGATTTTGGTCATGAGATTATCAAAA
AGGATCTTCACCTAGATCCTTTTGCGGCCGGCCGCAAATCAATCTAAAGTATATATGAGTAAACTTGGTC
TGACAGTTACCAATGCTTAATCAGTGAGGCACCTATCTCAGCGATCTGTCTATTTCGTTCATCCATAGTT
GCCTGACTCCCCGTCGTGTAGATAACTACGATACGGGAGGGCTTACCATCTGGCCCCAGTGCTGCAATGA
TACCGCGAGACCCACGCTCACCGGCTCCAGATTTATCAGCAATAAACCAGCCAGCCGGAAGGGCCGAGCG
CAGAAGTGGTCCTGCAACTTTATCCGCCTCCATCCAGTCTATTAATTGTTGCCGGGAAGCTAGAGTAAGT
AGTTCGCCAGTTAATAGTTTGCGCAACGTTGTTGCCATTGCTACAGGCATCGTGGTGTCACGCTCGTCGT
TTGGTATGGCTTCATTCAGCTCCGGTTCCCAACGATCAAGGCGAGTTACATGATCCCCCATGTTGTGCAA
AAAAGCGGTTAGCTCCTTCGGTCCTCCGATCGTTGTCAGAAGTAAGTTGGCCGCAGTGTTATCACTCATG
GTTATGGCAGCACTGCATAATTCTCTTACTGTCATGCCATCCGTAAGATGCTTTTCTGTGACTGGTGAGT
ACTCAACCAAGTCATTCTGAGAATAGTGTATGCGGCGACCGAGTTGCTCTTGCCCGGCGTCAATACGGGA
TAATACCGCGCCACATAGCAGAACTTTAAAAGTGCTCATCATTGGAAAACGTTCTTCGGGGCGAAAACTC
TCAAGGATCTTACCGCTGTTGAGATCCAGTTCGATGTAACCCACTCGTGCACCCAACTGATCTTCAGCAT
CTTTTACTTTCACCAGCGTTTCTGGGTGAGCAAAAACAGGAAGGCAAAATGCCGCAAAAAAGGGAATAAG
GGCGACACGGAAATGTTGAATACTCATACTCTTCCTTTTTCAATATTATTGAAGCATTTATCAGGGTTAT
TATCTCATGAGCGGATACA
